>Addgene plasmid #70735 | pSrpR-BCD7-lambdaCI-ssrA P65U18C47T14 v40-2 (495) | depositor full sequence | sequence record 126631 | pSrpR-BCD7-lambdaCI-ssrA P65U18C47T14 v40-2 (495) sequence 4609 bps
GGAATTGCCAGCTGGGGCGCCCTCTGGTAAGGTTGGGAAGCCCTGCAAAGTAAACTGGATGGCTTTCTTG
CCGCCAAGGATCTGATGGCGCAGGGGATCATGATCTGATCAAGAGACAGGATGAGGATCGTTTCGCATGA
GTATTCAACATTTCCGTGTCGCCCTTATTCCCTTTTTTGCGGCATTTTGCCTTCCTGTTTTTGCTCACCC
AGAAACGCTGGTGAAAGTAAAAGATGCTGAAGATCAGTTGGGTGCACGAGTGGGTTACATCGAACTGGAT
CTCAACAGCGGTAAGATCCTTGAGAGTTTTCGCCCCGAAGAACGTTTTCCAATGATGAGCACTTTTAAAG
TTCTGCTATGTGGCGCGGTATTATCCCGTGTTGACGCCGGGCAAGAGCAACTCGGTCGCCGCATACACTA
TTCTCAGAATGACTTGGTTGAGTACTCACCAGTCACAGAAAAGCATCTTACGGATGGCATGACAGTAAGA
GAATTATGCAGTGCTGCCATAACCATGAGTGATAACACTGCGGCCAACTTACTTCTGACAACGATCGGAG
GACCGAAGGAGCTAACCGCTTTTTTGCACAACATGGGGGATCATGCAACTCGCCTTGATCGTTGGGAACC
GGAGCTGAATGAAGCCATACCAAACGACGAGCGTGACACCACGATGCCTGTAGCAATGGCAACAACGTTG
CGCAAACTATTAACTGGCGAACTACTTACTCTAGCTTCCCGGCAACAATTAATAGACTGGATGGAGGCGG
ATAAAGTTGCAGGACCACTTCTGCGCTCGGCCCTTCCGGCTGGCTGGTTTATTGCTGATAAATCTGGAGC
CGGTGAGCGTGGGTCACGCGGTATCATTGCAGCACTGGGGCCAGATGGTAAGCCCTCCCGTATCGTAGTT
ATCTACACGACGGGGAGTCAGGCAACTATGGATGAACGAAATAGACAGATCGCTGAGATAGGTGCCTCAC
TGATTAAGCATTGGTAAGCGGGACTCTGGGGTTCGAGAGCTCGCTTGGACTCCTGTTGATAGATCCAGTA
ATGACCTCAGAACTCCATCTGGATTTGTTCAGAACGCTCGGTTGCCGCCGGGCGTTTTTTATTGGTGAGA
ATCCAAGCACTAGGGACAGTAAGACGGGTAAGCCTGTTGATGATACCGCTGCCTTACTGGGTGCATTAGC
CAGTCTGAATGACCTGTCACGGGATAATCCGAAGTGGTCAGACTGGAAAATCAGAGGGCAGGAACTGCTG
AACAGCAAAAAGTCAGATAGCACCACATAGCAGACCCGCCATAAAACGCCCTGAGAAGCCCGTGACGGGC
TTTTCTTGTATTATGGGTAGTTTCCTTGCATGAATCCATAAAAGGCGCCTGTAGTGCCATTTACCCCCAT
TCACTGCCAGAGCCGTGAGCGCAGCGAACTGAATGTCACGAAAAAGACAGCGACTCAGGTGCCTGATGGT
CGGAGACAAAAGGAATATTCAGCGATTTGCCCGAGCTTGCGAGGGTGCTACTTAAGCCTTTAGGGTTTTA
AGGTCTGTTTTGTAGAGGAGCAAACAGCGTTTGCGACATCCTTTTGTAATACTGCGGAACTGACTAAAGT
AGTGAGTTATACACAGGGCTGGGATCTATTCTTTTTATCTTTTTTTATTCTTTCTTTATTCTATAAATTA
TAACCACTTGAATATAAACAAAAAAAACACACAAAGGTCTAGCGGAATTTACAGAGGGTCTAGCAGAATT
TACAAGTTTTCCAGCAAAGGTCTAGCAGAATTTACAGATACCCAGATCACCCGGGAAAAGGACTAGTAAT
TATCATTGACTAGCCCATCTCAATTGGTATAGTGATTAAAATCACCTAGACCAATTGAGATGTATGTCTG
AATTAGTTGTTTTCAAAGCAAATGAACTAGCGATTAGTCGCTATGACTTAACGGAGCATGAAACCAAGCT
AATTTTATGCTGTGTGGCACTACTCAACCCCACGATTGAAAACCCTACAAGGAAAGAACGGACGGTATCG
TTCACTTATAACCAATACGCTCAGATGATGAACATCAGTAGGGAAAATGCTTATGGTGTATTAGCTAAAG
CAACCAGAGAGCTGATGACGAGAACTGTGGAAATCAGGAATCCTTTGGTTAAAGGCTTTGAGATTTTCCA
GTGGACAAACTATGCCAAGTTCTCAAGCGAAAAATTAGAATTAGTTTTTAGTGAAGAGATATTGCCTTAT
CTTTTCCAGTTAAAAAAATTCATAAAATATAATCTGGAACATGTTAAGTCTTTTGAAAACAAATACTCTA
TGAGGATTTATGAGTGGTTATTAAAAGAACTAACACAAAAGAAAACTCACAAGGCAAATATAGAGATTAG
CCTTGATGAATTTAAGTTCATGTTAATGCTTGAAAATAACTACCATGAGTTTAAAAGGCTTAACCAATGG
GTTTTGAAACCAATAAGTAAAGATTTAAACACTTACAGCAATATGAAATTGGTGGTTGATAAGCGAGGCC
GCCCGACTGATACGTTGATTTTCCAAGTTGAACTAGATAGACAAATGGATCTCGTAACCGAACTTGAGAA
CAACCAGATAAAAATGAATGGTGACAAAATACCAACAACCATTACATCAGATTCCTACCTACATAACGGA
CTAAGAAAAACACTACACGATGCTTTAACTGCAAAAATTCAGCTCACCAGTTTTGAGGCAAAATTTTTGA
GTGACATGCAAAGTAAGTATGATCTCAATGGTTCGTTCTCATGGCTCACGCAAAAACAACGAACCACACT
AGAGAACATACTGGCTAAATACGGAAGGATCTGAGGTTCTTATGGCTCTTGTATCTATCAGTGAAGCATC
AAGACTAACAAACAAAAGTAGAACAACTGTTCACCGTTACATATCAAAGGGAAAACTGTCCATATGCACA
GATGAAAACGGTGTAAAAAAGATAGATACATCAGAGCTTTTACGAGTTTTTGGTGCATTCAAAGCTGTTC
ACCATGAACAGATCGACAATGTAACAGATGAACAGCATGTAACACCTAATAGAACAGGTGAAACCAGTAA
AACAAAGCAACTAGAACATGAAATTGAACACCTGAGACAACTTGTTACAGCTCAACAGTCACACATAGAC
AGCCTGAAACAGGCGATGCTGCTTATCGAATCAAAGCTGCCGACAACACGGGAGCCAGTGACGCCTCCCG
TGGGGAAAAAATCATGGCAATTCTGGAAGAAATAGCGCTTTCAGCCGGCAAACCGGCTGAAGCCGGATCT
GCGATTCTGATAACAAACTAGCAACACCAGAACAGCCCGTTTGCGGGCAGCAAAACCCGTACCCTAGGTA
TAAACGCAGAAAGGCCCACCCGAAGGTGAGCCAGTGTGACTCTAGTAGAGAGCGTTCACCGACAAACAAC
AGATAAAACGAAAGGCCCAGTCTTTCGACTGAGCCTTTCGTTTTATTTGATGCCTGGAGATCCTTACTCG
AGTTTGGATCCTTAGAAGACAAACATGCATTGCTGTTCGATTCGTTACCAATTGACAGCTAGCTCAGTCC
TAGGTATATACATACATGCTTGTTTGTTTGTAAACTACTAGAGAAGCGGGCCCAAGTTCACTTAAAAAGG
AGATCAACAATGAAAGCAATTTTCGTACTGAAACATCTTAATCATGCTGGGGAGGGTTTCTAATGAGCAC
AAAAAAGAAA
[261 nt withheld, positions 3721-3981]
ATGCAGCCGTCACTTAGAAGTGAGTATGAGTACCCTGTTTTTTCTCATGTTCAGGCAGGGATGTTCTCAC
CTGAGCTTAGAACCTTTACCAAAGGTGATGCGGAGAGATGGGTAAGCACAACCAAAAAAGCCAGTGATTC
TGCATTCTGGCTTGAGGTTGAAGGTAATTCCATGACCGCACCAACAGGCTCCAAGCCAAGCTTTCCTGAC
GGAATGTTAATTCTCGTTGACCCTGAGCAGGCTGTTGAGCCAGGTGATTTCTGCATAGCCAGACTTGGGG
GTGATGAGTTTACCTTCAAGAAACTGATCAGGGATAGCGGTCAGGTGTTTTTACAACCACTAAACCCACA
GTACCCAATGATCCCATGCAATGAGAGTTGTTCCGTTGTGGGGAAAGTTATCGCTAGTCAGTGGCCTGAA
GAGACGTTTGGCGCAGCAAACGACGAAAACTACGCTTTAGCAGCTTGATGAACTAACGCATGAGAAAGCC
CCCGGAAGATCACCTTCCGGGGGCTTTTTTATTGCGCCCTTGAGAGTCGTGCCTTGTCTTCAGGTTTCCC
GACTGGAAAGCGGGCAGTGAGCGCAACGCAATTAATGTAAGTTAGCTCACTCATTAGGCACCGACGTC
Features (pLannotate 1.2.2; 11 found; start..end, strand, type, name):
      1..105     +  CDS            tnpA (fragment): TN5P_ECOLX - Also known as tnp. Experimental evidence at protein level: Swiss-Prot protein existence level 1. Mediates transposition of transposon Tn5 by a 'cut and paste' mechanism. First, the monomeric transposase binds the 19 bp inverted DNA repeats flanking the transposon. Then, dimerization of the DNA- bound transposase creates a synaptic DNA complex. After nicking of the first DNA strand, excision of the transposon proceeds through a series of intermediates. The transposase then mediates the insertion of the transposon at a new site by strand transfer. The activity of the wild- type tran
    137..997     +  CDS            AmpR: β-lactamase; bla; confers resistance to ampicillin, carbenicillin, and related antibiotics
   1028..1122    +  terminator     lambda t0 terminator: transcription terminator from phage lambda
   1614..1836    +  rep_origin     pSC101 ori: low-copy replication origin that requires the Rep101 protein
   1884..2834    +  CDS            Rep101: RepA protein needed for replication with the pSC101 origin; rep101
   3365..3392    -  terminator     T7Te terminator: phage T7 early transcription terminator
   3408..3479    -  terminator     rrnB T1 terminator: transcription terminator T1 from the E. coli rrnB gene
   3552..3578    +  promoter       J23119(SpeI) promoter (fragment): bacterial promoter (Registry of Standard Biological Parts BBa J23119) modified to end with an SpeI site
   3703..4413    +  CDS            cI (sequence partly withheld): RPC1_LAMBD - Experimental evidence at protein level: Swiss-Prot protein existence level 1. Acts as a transcriptional repressor that allows virus to establish and maintain latency. Prevents both the viral DNA replication and the exit programs. Clamps the two operator OL (operator left made of OL1, OL2 and OL3 sites) and OR (operator right made of OR1, OR2 and OR3 sites) together by binding to them and arranging the intervening DNA in a loop. This step allows repression of lytic pR and pL promoters by binding to OL1, OL2, OR1 and OR2 simultaneously. The binding of cI on OR2 additionally activate
   4417..4446    +  CDS            ssrA tag (LVA) (fragment): C-terminal peptide that mediates degradation in bacteria through the ClpXP and ClpAP proteases (McGinness et al., 2006) mutant LVA variant that confers accelerated degradation under some conditions (Andersen et al., 1998)
   4574..4595    +  protein_bind   CAP binding site: CAP binding activates transcription in the presence of cAMP. E. coli catabolite activator protein
