[The description below was written by a language model from this plasmid's Addgene catalogue record and pLannotate feature annotations shown in this document.]
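Description:
pSrpR-BCD7-lambdaCI-ssrA P65U18C47T14 v40-2 (495) is a 4.6 kb low-copy bacterial plasmid carrying a single repressor node for a synthetic gene circuit. No vector backbone is named in the record, but the feature table shows a pSC101 origin together with the Rep101 (RepA) protein that origin requires, which agrees with the low-copy designation. Selection is by ampicillin through a β-lactamase gene followed by the lambda t0 terminator. A short fragment of Tn5 transposase coding sequence upstream of AmpR and a CAP binding site near the end of the record appear to be leftovers from earlier cloning steps rather than functional parts.

The payload is the phage lambda cI repressor fused at its C-terminus to an ssrA degradation tag, annotated as a fragment matching the LVA variant. This tag directs the protein to the ClpXP and ClpAP proteases, so the repressor turns over quickly. The plasmid name indicates expression from an SrpR-repressible promoter through a BCD7 bicistronic translation-initiation element. The annotation software detected only a partial match to the constitutive J23119 promoter upstream of cI, which would be consistent with a J23119-derived promoter carrying an operator, although the record does not state this. T7Te and rrnB T1 terminators lie upstream on the opposite strand, and no terminator is annotated downstream of the cI-ssrA reading frame.

The stated purpose is "building 5n1", which, given the associated work on cell-free forward engineering of genetic ring oscillators, is presumably a five-node oscillator network. In that design, this unit would link SrpR input to cI output, and rapid repressor degradation would support sustained oscillation.
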