Addgene plasmid #70735: pSrpR-BCD7-lambdaCI-ssrA P65U18C47T14 v40-2 (495)
Purpose: plasmid for building 5n1
Depositing lab: Richard Murray. Depositing organization: California Institute of Technology. Publication: Rapid cell-free forward engineering of novel genetic ring oscillators. Niederholtmeyer H, Sun ZZ, Hori Y, Yeung E, Verpoorte A, Murray RM, Maerkl SJ. Elife. 2015 Oct 2;4. doi: 10.7554/eLife.09771. PubMed 26430766.
Backbone
  Vector backbone: n/a
Growth in bacteria
  Bacterial resistance: Ampicillin, 100 μg/mL
  Growth temperature: 37°C
  Growth strain: DH5alpha
  Copy number: Low Copy
Gene/Insert
  Gene/Insert name: lambdaCI-ssrA
Terms and licenses: Academic/Nonprofit Terms; Industry Terms: Not Available to Industry
How to cite: pSrpR-BCD7-lambdaCI-ssrA P65U18C47T14 v40-2 (495) was a gift from Richard Murray (Addgene plasmid # 70735 ; http://n2t.net/addgene:70735 ; RRID:Addgene_70735)
