>Addgene plasmid #70735 | pSrpR-BCD7-lambdaCI-ssrA P65U18C47T14 v40-2 (495) | addgene partial sequence | sequence record 147387 | pBbA5c-3 5'-CGTTTTATTTGATGCCTGG-3'
ATACATACATGCTTGTTTGTTTGTAAACTACTAGAGAAGCGGGCCCAAGTTCACTTAAAAAGGAGATCAA
CAATGAAAGCAATTTTCGTACTGAAACATCTTAATCATGCTGGGGAGGGTTTCTAATGAGCACAAAAAAG
AAA
[261 nt withheld, positions 144-404]
ATGCAGCCGTCACTTAGAAGTGAGTATGAGTACCCTGTTTTTTCTCATGTTCAGGCAGGGATGTTCTCAC
CTGAGCTTAGAACCTTTACCAAAGGTGATGCGGAGAGATGGGTAAGCACAACCAAAAAAGCCAGTGATTC
TGCATTCTGGCTTGAGGTTGAAGGTAATTCCATGACCGCACCAACAGGCTCCAAGCCAAGCTTTCCTGAC
GGAATGTTAATTCTCGTTGACCCTGAGCAGGCTGTTGAGCCAGGTGATTTCTGCATAGCCAGACTTGGGG
GTGATGAGTTTACCTT
