>Addgene plasmid #70735 | pSrpR-BCD7-lambdaCI-ssrA P65U18C47T14 v40-2 (495) | addgene partial sequence | sequence record 147393 | pGalW-R 5'-AAAGGGAATAAGGGCGACAC-3'
AAGCCATCCAGTTTACTTTGCAGGGCTTCCCAACCTTACCAGAGGGCGCCCCAGCTGGCAATTCCGACGT
CGGTGCCTAATGAGTGAGCTAACTTACATTAATTGCGTTGCGCTCACTGCCCGCTTTCCAGTCGGGAAAC
CTGAAGACAAGGCACGACTCTCAAGGGCGCAATAAAAAAGCCCCCGGAAGGTGATCTTCCGGGGGCTTTC
TCATGCGTTAGTTCATCAAGCTGCTAAAGCGTAGTTTTCGTCGTTTGCTGCGCCAAACGTCTCTTCAGGC
CACTGACTAGCGATAACTTTCCCCACAACGGAACAACTCTCATTGCATGGGATCATTGGGTACTGTGGGT
TTAGTGGTTGTAAAAACACCTGACCGCTATCCCTGATCAGTTTCTTGAAGGTAAACTCATCACCCCCAAG
TCTGGCTATGCAGAAATCACCTGGCTCAACAGCCTGCTCAGGGTCAACGAGAATTAACATTCCGTCAGGA
AAGCTTGGCTTGGAGCCTGTTGGTGCGGTCATGGAATTACCTTCAACCTCAAGCCAGAATGCAGAATCAC
TGGCTTTTTTGGTTGTGCTTACCCATCTCTCCGCATCACCTTTGGTAAAGGTTCTAAGCTCAGGTGAGAA
CATCCCTGCCTGAACATGAGAAAAAACAGGGTACTCATACTCACTTCTAAGTGACGGCTGCAT
[96 nt withheld, positions 694-789]
